>Addgene plasmid #164008 | pDB.His.MBP.3C NLRP1 CARD WT | addgene full sequence | sequence record 324680 | Addgene NGS Result
AAAACTGAAGAAGGTAAACTGGTAATCTGGATTAACGGCGATAAAGGCTATAACGGTCTCGCTGAAGTCG
GTAAGAAATTCGAGAAAGATACCGGAATTAAAGTCACCGTTGAGCATCCGGATAAACTGGAAGAGAAATT
CCCACAGGTTGCGGCAACTGGCGATGGCCCTGACATTATCTTCTGGGCACACGACCGCTTTGGTGGCTAC
GCTCAATCTGGCCTGTTGGCTGAAATCACCCCGGACAAAGCGTTCCAGGACAAGCTGTATCCGTTTACCT
GGGATGCCGTACGTTACAACGGCAAGCTGATTGCTTACCCGATCGCTGTTGAAGCGTTATCGCTGATTTA
TAACAAAGATCTGCTGCCGAACCCGCCAAAAACCTGGGAAGAGATCCCGGCGCTGGATAAAGAACTGAAA
GCGAAAGGTAAGAGCGCGCTGATGTTCAACCTGCAAGAACCGTACTTCACCTGGCCGCTGATTGCTGCTG
ACGGGGGTTATGCGTTCAAGTATGAAAACGGCAAGTACGACATTAAAGACGTGGGCGTGGATAACGCTGG
CGCGAAAGCGGGTCTGACCTTCCTGGTTGACCTGATTAAAAACAAACACATGAATGCAGACACCGATTAC
TCCATCGCAGAAGCTGCCTTTAATAAAGGCGAAACAGCGATGACCATCAACGGCCCGTGGGCATGGTCCA
ACATCGACACCAGCAAAGTGAATTATGGTGTAACGGTACTGCCGACCTTCAAGGGTCAACCATCCAAACC
GTTCGTTGGCGTGCTGAGCGCAGGTATTAACGCCGCCAGTCCGAACAAAGAGCTGGCAAAAGAGTTCCTC
GAAAACTATCTGCTGACTGATGAAGGTCTGGAAGCGGTTAATAAAGACAAACCGCTGGGTGCCGTAGCGC
TGAAGTCTTACGAGGAAGAGTTGGCGAAAGATCCACGTATTGCCGCCACCATGGAAAACGCCCAGAAAGG
TGAAATCATGCCGAACATCCCGCAGATGTCCGCTTTCTGGTATGCCGTGCGTACTGCGGTGATCAACGCC
GCCAGCGGTCGTCAGACTGTCGATGAAGCCCTGAAAGACGCGCAGACTGGTACCGATTACGATATCCCAA
CGACCGAAAACCTTTACTTCCAGGGCCATATGCTGCACTTTGTGGACCAGTATCGAGAGCAGCTGATAGC
CCGAGTGACATCGGTGGAGGTTGTCTTGGACAAACTGCATGGACAGGTGCTGAGCCAGGAGCAGTACGAG
AGGGTGCTGGCTGAGAACACGAGGCCCAGCCAGATGCGGAAGCTGTTCAGCTTGAGCCAGTCCTGGGACC
GGAAGTGCAAAGATGGACTCTACCAAGCCCTGAAGGAGACCCATCCTCACCTCATTATGGAACTCTGGGA
GAAGGGCAGCAAAAAGGGACTCCTGCCACTCAGCAGCTGACTCGAGCACCACCACCACCACCACTGAGAT
CCGGCTGCTAACAAAGCCCGAAAGGAAGCTGAGTTGGCTGCTGCCACCGCTGAGCAATAACTAGCATAAC
CCCTTGGGGCCTCTAAACGGGTCTTGAGGGGTTTTTTGCTGAAAGGAGGAACTATATCCGGATTGGCGAA
TGGG
[124 nt withheld, positions 1615-1738]
C
[91 nt withheld, positions 1740-1830]
A
[49 nt withheld, positions 1832-1880]
CCTTTGACGTTGGAGTCCACGTTCTTT
[37 nt withheld, positions 1908-1944]
ACCCTATCTCGGTCTATTCTTTTGATTTATAAGGGATTTTGCCGATTTCGGCCTATTGGTTAAAAAATGA
GCTGATTTAACAAAAATTTAACGCGAATTTTAACAAAATATTAACGCTTACAATTTAGGTGGCACTTTTC
GGGGAAATGTGCGCGGAACCCCTATTTGTTTATTTTTCTAAATACATTCAAATATGTATCCGCTCATGAA
TTAATTCTTAGAAAAACTCATCGAGCATCAAATGAAACTGCAATTTATTCATATCAGGATTATCAATACC
ATATTTTTGAAAAAGCCGTTTCTGTAATGAAGGAGAAAACTCACCGAGGCAGTTCCATAGGATGGCAAGA
TCCTGGTATCGGTCTGCGATTCCGACTCGTCCAACATCAATACAACCTATTAATTTCCCCTCGTCAAAAA
TAAGGTTATCAAGTGAGAAATCACCATGAGTGACGACTGAATCCGGTGAGAATGGCAAAAGTTTATGCAT
TTCTTTCCAGACTTGTTCAACAGGCCAGCCATTACGCTCGTCATCAAAATCACTCGCATCAACCAAACCG
TTATTCATTCGTGATTGCGCCTGAGCGAGACGAAATACGCGATCGCTGTTAAAAGGACAATTACAAACAG
GAATCGAATGCAACCGGCGCAGGAACACTGCCAGCGCATCAACAATATTTTCACCTGAATCAGGATATTC
TTCTAATACCTGGAATGCTGTTTTCCCGGGGATCGCAGTGGTGAGTAACCATGCATCATCAGGAGTACGG
ATAAAATGCTTGATGGTCGGAAGAGGCATAAATTCCGTCAGCCAGTTTAGTCTGACCATCTCATCTGTAA
CATCATTGGCAACGCTACCTTTGCCATGTTTCAGAAACAACTCTGGCGCATCGGGCTTCCCATACAATCG
ATAGATTGTCGCACCTGATTGCCCGACATTATCGCGAGCCCATTTATACCCATATAAATCAGCATCCATG
TTGGAATTTAATCGCGGCCTAGAGCAAGACGTTTCCCGTTGAATATGGCTCATAACACCCCTTGTATTAC
TGTTTATGTAAGCAGACAGTTTTATTGTTCATGACCAAAATCCCTTAACGTGAGTTTTCGTTCCACTGAG
CGTCAGACCCCGTAGAAAAGATCAAAGGATCTTCTTGAGATCCTTTTTTTCTGCGCGTAATCTGCTGCTT
GCAAACAAAAAAACCACCGCTACCAGCGGTGGTTTGTTTGCCGGATCAAGAGCTACCAACTCTTTTTCCG
AAGGTAACTGGCTTCAGCAGAGCGCAGATACCAAATACTGTCCTTCTAGTGTAGCCGTAGTTAGGCCACC
ACTTCAAGAACTCTGTAGCACCGCCTACATACCTCGCTCTGCTAATCCTGTTACCAGTGGCTGCTGCCAG
TGGCGATAAGTCGTGTCTTACCGGGTTGGACTCAAGACGATAGTTACCGGATAAGGCGCAGCGGTCGGGC
TGAACGGGGGGTTCGTGCACACAGCCCAGCTTGGAGCGAACGACCTACACCGAACTGAGATACCTACAGC
GTGAGCTATGAGAAAGCGCCACGCTTCCCGAAGGGAGAAAGGCGGACAGGTATCCGGTAAGCGGCAGGGT
CGGAACAGGAGAGCGCACGAGGGAGCTTCCAGGGGGAAACGCCTGGTATCTTTATAGTCCTGTCGGGTTT
CGCCACCTCTGACTTGAGCGTCGATTTTTGTGATGCTCGTCAGGGGGGCGGAGCCTATGGAAAAACGCCA
GCAACGCGGCCTTTTTACGGTTCCTGGCCTTTTGCTGGCCTTTTGCTCACATGTTCTTTCCTGCGTTATC
CCCTGATTCTGTGGATAACCGTATTACCGCCTTTGAGTGAGCTGATACCGCTCGCCGCAGCCGAACGACC
GAGCGCAGCGAGTCAGTGAGCGAGGAAGCGGAAGAGCGCCTGATGCGGTATTTTCTCCTTACGCATCTGT
GCGGTATTTCACACCGCAATGGTGCACTCTCAGTACAATCTGCTCTGATGCCGCATAGTTAAGCCAGTAT
ACACTCCGCTATCGCTACGTGACTGGGTCATGGCTGCGCCCCGACACCCGCCAACACCCGCTGACGCGCC
CTGACGGGCTTGTCTGCTCCCGGCATCCGCTTACAGACAAGCTGTGACCGTCTCCGGGAGCTGCATGTGT
CAGAGGTTTTCACCGTCATCACCGAAACGCGCGAGGCAGCTGCGGTAAAGCTCATCAGCGTGGTCGTGAA
GCGATTCACAGATGTCTGCCTGTTCATCCGCGTCCAGCTCGTTGAGTTTCTCCAGAAGCGTTAATGTCTG
GCTTCTGATAAAGCGGGCCATGTTAAGGGCGGTTTTTTCCTGTTTGGTCACTGATGCCTCCGTGTAAGGG
GGATTTCTGTTCATGGGGGTAATGATACCGATGAAACGAGAGAGGATGCTCACGATACGGGTTACTGATG
ATGAACATGCCCGGTTACTGGAACGTTGTGAGGGTAAACAACTGGCGGTATGGATGCGGCGGGACCAGAG
AAAAATCACTCAGGGTCAATGCCAGCGCTTCGTTAATACAGATGTAGGTGTTCCACAGGGTAGCCAGCAG
CATCCTGCGATGCAGATCCGGAACATAATGGTGCAGGGCGCTGACTTCCGCGTTTCCAGACTTTACGAAA
CACGGAAACCGAAGACCATTCATGTTGTTGCTCAGGTCGCAGACGTTTTGCAGCAGCAGTCGCTTCACGT
TCGCTCGCGTATCGGTGATTCATTCTGCTAACCAGTAAGGCAACCCCGCCAGCCTAGCCGGGTCCTCAAC
GACAGGAGCACGATCATGCGCACCCGTGGGGCCGCCATGCCGGCGATAATGGCCTGCTTCTCGCCGAAAC
GTTTGGTGGCGGGACCAGTGACGAAGGCTTGAGCGAGGGCGTGCAAGATTCCGAATACCGCAAGCGACAG
GCCGATCATCGTCGCGCTCCAGCGAAAGCGGTCCTCGCCGAAAATGACCCAGAGCGCTGCCGGCACCTGT
CCTACGAGTTGCATGATAAAGAAGACAGTCATAAGTGCGGCGACGATAGTCATGCCCCGCGCCCACCGGA
AGGAGCTGACTGGGTTGAAGGCTCTCAAGGGCATCGGTCGAGATCCCGGTGCCTAATGAGTGAGCTAACT
TACATTAATTGCGTTGCGCTCACTGCCCGCTTTCCAGTCGGGAAACCTGTCGTGCCAGCTGCATTAATGA
ATCGGCCAACGCGCGGGGAGAGGCGGTTTGCGTATTGGGCGCCAGGGTGGTTTTTCTTTTCACCAGTGAG
ACGGGCAACAGCTGATTGCCCTTCACCGCCTGGCCCTGAGAGAGTTGCAGCAAGCGGTCCACGCTGGTTT
GCCCCAGCAGGCGAAAATCCTGTTTGATGGTGGTTAACGGCGGGATATAACATGAGCTGTCTTCGGTATC
GTCGTATCCCACTACCGAGATATCCGCACCAACGCGCAGCCCGGACTCGGTAATGGCGCGCATTGCGCCC
AGCGCCATCTGATCGTTGGCAACCAGCATCGCAGTGGGAACGATGCCCTCATTCAGCATTTGCATGGTTT
GTTGAAAACCGGACATGGCACTCCAGTCGCCTTCCCGTTCCGCTATCGGCTGAATTTGATTGCGAGTGAG
ATATTTATGCCAGCCAGCCAGACGCAGACGCGCCGAGACAGAACTTAATGGGCCCGCTAACAGCGCGATT
TGCTGGTGACCCAATGCGACCAGATGCTCCACGCCCAGTCGCGTACCGTCTTCATGGGAGAAAATAATAC
TGTTGATGGGTGTCTGGTCAGAGACATCAAGAAATAACGCCGGAACATTAGTGCAGGCAGCTTCCACAGC
AATGGCATCCTGGTCATCCAGCGGATAGTTAATGATCAGCCCACTGACGCGTTGCGCGAGAAGATTGTGC
ACCGCCGCTTTACAGGCTTCGACGCCGCTTCGTTCTACCATCGACACCACCACGCTGGCACCCAGTTGAT
CGGCGCGAGATTTAATCGCCGCGACAATTTGCGACGGCGCGTGCAGGGCCAGACTGGAGGTGGCAACGCC
AATCAGCAACGACTGTTTGCCCGCCAGTTGTTGTGCCACGCGGTTGGGAATGTAATTCAGCTCCGCCATC
GCCGCTTCCACTTTTTCCCGCGTTTTCGCAGAAACGTGGCTGGCCTGGTTCACCACGCGGGAAACGGTCT
GATAAGAGACACCGGCATACTCTGCGACATCGTATAACGTTACTGGTTTCACATTCACCACCCTGAATTG
ACTCTCTTCCGGGCGCTATCATGCCATACCGCGAAAGGTTTTGCGCCATTCGATGGTGTCCGGGATCTCG
ACGCTCTCCCTTATGCGACTCCTGCATTAGGAAGCAGCCCAGTAGTAGGTTGAGGCCGTTGAGCACCGCC
GCCGCAAGGAATGGTGCATGCAAGGAGATGGCGCCCAACAGTCCCCCGGCCACGGGGCCTGCCACCATAC
CCACGCCGAAACAAGCGCTCATGAGCCCGAAGTGGCGAGCCCGATCTTCCCCATCGGTGATGTCGGCGAT
ATAGGCGCCAGCAACCGCACCTGTGGCGCCGGTGATGCCGGCCACGATGCGTCCGGCGTAGAGGATCGAG
ATCTCGATCCCGCGAAATTAATACGACTCACTATAGGGGAATTGTGAGCGGATAACAATTCCCCTCTAGA
AATAATTTTGTTTAACTTTAAGAAGGAGATATACCATGGGCAGCAGCCATCATCATCATCATCACGGTAC
C
Features (pLannotate 1.2.2; 21 found; start..end, strand, type, name):
      1..1098    +  CDS            MBP: maltose binding protein from E. coli; malE (mutated); This version of the gene does not encode a signal sequence, so MBP will remain in the cytosol.
   1156..1395    +  CDS            Pycard (fragment): ASC_MOUSE - Also known as Asc. Experimental evidence at protein level: Swiss-Prot protein existence level 1. Functions as key mediator in apoptosis and inflammation. Promotes caspase-mediated apoptosis involving predominantly caspase-8 and also caspase-9 in a probable cell type-specific manner. Involved in activation of the mitochondrial apoptotic pathway, promotes caspase-8- dependent proteolytic maturation of BID independently of FADD in certain cell types and also mediates mitochondrial translocation of BAX and activates BAX-dependent apoptosis coupled to activation of caspase- 9, -2 and -3
   1447..1464    +  CDS            9xHis (fragment): 9xHis affinity tag
   1474..1523    +  CDS            SET1 (fragment): solubility-enhancement tag derived from T7 phage gene 10B
   1531..1578    +  terminator     T7 terminator: transcription terminator for bacteriophage T7 RNA polymerase
   1615..2043    +  rep_origin     f1 ori (sequence partly withheld): f1 bacteriophage origin of replication; arrow indicates direction of (+) strand synthesis
   2096..2153    +  promoter       AmpR promoter (fragment): bla
   2162..2977    -  CDS            KanR: aminoglycoside phosphotransferase; aph(3')-Ia; confers resistance to kanamycin in bacteria or G418 (Geneticin®) in eukaryotes
   3099..3687    +  rep_origin     ori: high-copy-number ColE1/pMB1/pBR322/pUC origin of replication
   3873..4012    -  misc_feature   bom: basis of mobility region from pBR322
   4114..4305    -  CDS            rop: Rop protein, which maintains plasmids at low copy number; rop
   4322..4702    +  CDS            YPB1_ECOLX: Protein predicted: Swiss-Prot protein existence level 4. From Escherichia coli.
   4774..5065    -  CDS            TcR (fragment): tetracycline efflux protein; tet; confers resistance to tetracycline
   5080..5101    -  protein_bind   CAP binding site: CAP binding activates transcription in the presence of cAMP. E. coli catabolite activator protein
   5114..6196    -  CDS            lacI: lac repressor; lacI; The lac repressor binds to the lac operator to inhibit transcription in E. coli. This inhibition can be relieved by adding lactose or isopropyl-β-D-thiogalactopyranoside (IPTG).
   6197..6274    -  promoter       lacI promoter: lacI
   6282..6561    -  CDS            TcR (fragment): tetracycline efflux protein; tet; confers resistance to tetracycline
   6583..6601    +  promoter       T7 promoter: promoter for bacteriophage T7 RNA polymerase
   6602..6626    +  protein_bind   lac operator: The lac repressor binds to the lac operator to inhibit transcription in E. coli. This inhibition can be relieved by adding lactose or isopropyl-β-D-thiogalactopyranoside (IPTG). lac repressor encoded by lacI
   6641..6663    +  RBS            RBS: efficient ribosome binding site from bacteriophage T7 gene 10 (Olins and Rangwala, 1989)
   6682..6698    +  CDS            capTEV™ (fragment): composite tag for in vivo biotinylation, TEV protease cleavage, and 6xHis tagging
