[The description below was written by a language model from this plasmid's Addgene catalogue record and pLannotate feature annotations shown in this document.]
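Description:
pDB.His.MBP.3C NLRP1 CARD WT is a bacterial expression plasmid of about 6.7 kb for producing the CARD domain of human NLRP1 as a fusion to an N-terminal His6-MBP tag that can be removed with HRV 3C protease. The backbone has a pET-like layout. A T7 promoter with an adjacent lac operator and a phage T7 gene 10 ribosome binding site drive the open reading frame, a T7 terminator closes it, and a plasmid-borne lacI gene with its own promoter supplies the repressor. Expression therefore depends on a host that provides T7 RNA polymerase and is inducible with IPTG. The plasmid replicates from a ColE1/pMB1-type origin accompanied by the bom site and the rop gene, which fits its listing as low copy. It is selected with kanamycin through aph(3')-Ia. An f1 origin and remnants of the tetracycline resistance gene are backbone leftovers.

In the reading frame, a short histidine-tag match lies just after the RBS, followed by cytosolic MBP lacking its signal sequence, which aids solubility and allows amylose or nickel affinity purification. The automated annotation does not mark the 3C site. It labels the roughly 240 bp segment downstream of MBP as a fragment of mouse Pycard (ASC). This most likely reflects similarity between CARD domains rather than the true identity of the insert, which the catalogue gives as human NLRP1 CARD. A histidine-tag fragment also lies downstream of the insert, but the record does not show whether it is translated. The associated work concerns filament formation in CARD8 and NLRP1 inflammasomes, so the construct is suited to purifying recombinant CARD for structural and biochemical assembly studies.
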