Addgene plasmid #164008: pDB.His.MBP.3C NLRP1 CARD WT
Purpose: Bacterial expression vector encoding a HRV 3C-cleavable His-MBP-tagged NLRP1 CARD
Depositing lab: Hao Wu. Depositing organization: Boston Children's Hospital. Publication: Mechanism of filament formation in UPA-promoted CARD8 and NLRP1 inflammasomes. Robert Hollingsworth L, David L, Li Y, Griswold AR, Ruan J, Sharif H, Fontana P, Orth-He EL, Fu TM, Bachovchin DA, Wu H. Nat Commun. 2021 Jan 8;12(1):189. doi: 10.1038/s41467-020-20320-y. PubMed 33420033.
Backbone
  Vector backbone: pDB.His.MBP.3C
  Vector type: Bacterial Expression
Growth in bacteria
  Bacterial resistance: Kanamycin, 50 μg/mL
  Growth temperature: 37°C
  Growth strain: DH5alpha
  Copy number: Low Copy
Gene/Insert
  Gene/Insert name: NLRP1
  Species: H. sapiens (human)
  Entrez Gene: NLRP1 (a.k.a. AIADK, CARD7, CIDED, CLR17.1, DEFCAP, DEFCAP-L/S, JRRP, MSPC, NAC, NALP1, PP1044, SLEV1, VAMAS1)
  Tag / fusion protein: His6-MBP-3C (N terminal on insert)
  Cloning method: Restriction Enzyme; 5′ cloning site Unknown (unknown if destroyed)
Terms and licenses: Academic/Nonprofit Terms; Industry Terms: Not Available to Industry
How to cite: pDB.His.MBP.3C NLRP1 CARD WT was a gift from Hao Wu (Addgene plasmid # 164008 ; http://n2t.net/addgene:164008 ; RRID:Addgene_164008)
