>Addgene plasmid #164008 | pDB.His.MBP.3C NLRP1 CARD WT | depositor partial sequence | sequence record 318227 | Insert sequence
ATGCTGCACTTTGTGGACCAGTATCGAGAGCAGCTGATAGCCCGAGTGACATCGGTGGAGGTTGTCTTGG
ACAAACTGCATGGACAGGTGCTGAGCCAGGAGCAGTACGAGAGGGTGCTGGCTGAGAACACGAGGCCCAG
CCAGATGCGGAAGCTGTTCAGCTTGAGCCAGTCCTGGGACCGGAAGTGCAAAGATGGACTCTACCAAGCC
CTGAAGGAGACCCATCCTCACCTCATTATGGAACTCTGGGAGAAGGGCAGCAAAAAGGGACTCCTGCCAC
TCAGCAGCTGA
